Addgene plasmid #107714: pAAV-EF1alpha-soCoChR-tdTomato
Purpose: A somatic channelrhodopsin, which enables single cell, single millisecond resolution optogenetics. EF1alpha promoter
Depositing lab: Edward Boyden. Depositing organization: Massachusetts Institute of Technology. Publication: Temporally precise single-cell-resolution optogenetics. Shemesh OA, Tanese D, Zampini V, Linghu C, Piatkevich K, Ronzitti E, Papagiakoumou E, Boyden ES, Emiliani V. Nat Neurosci. 2017 Dec;20(12):1796-1806. doi: 10.1038/s41593-017-0018-8. Epub 2017 Nov 13. PubMed 29184208.
Backbone
  Vector backbone: pAAV
  Vector type: Mammalian Expression, AAV
Growth in bacteria
  Bacterial resistance: Ampicillin, 100 μg/mL
  Growth temperature: 37°C
  Growth strain: NEB Stable
  Copy number: High Copy
Gene/Insert
  Gene/Insert name: soCoChR-tdTomato (alt names: CoChR-ggsggtggsggt-KA2-(1-150); Chloromonas oogama channelrhodopsin, fused to KA2 targeting sequence)
  Species: Chloromonas oogama
  Promoter: EF1alpha
  Tag / fusion protein: KA2 (C terminal on insert); tdTomato (C terminal on insert)
  Cloning method: Gibson Cloning
Terms and licenses: Academic/Nonprofit Terms; Industry Terms: Not Available to Industry
Depositor comments: GenBank IDs: soCoChR = MF795583, KA2(1-150) = MF795584
How to cite: pAAV-EF1alpha-soCoChR-tdTomato was a gift from Edward Boyden (Addgene plasmid # 107714 ; http://n2t.net/addgene:107714 ; RRID:Addgene_107714)
