[The description below was written by a language model from this plasmid's Addgene catalogue record and pLannotate feature annotations shown in this document.]
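Description:
pAAV-EF1alpha-soCoChR-tdTomato is an adeno-associated virus transfer plasmid for mammalian expression of a soma-targeted channelrhodopsin. It is built on a pAAV backbone of about 7.8 kb. Two AAV2 inverted terminal repeats flank the expression cassette, so the region between them can be packaged into recombinant AAV particles when helper functions are supplied, or the plasmid can be transfected directly. In bacteria it is maintained by a high-copy ColE1/pUC-type origin and selected with ampicillin through the β-lactamase gene. An f1 origin and short lacZα and lacI remnants are also annotated in the backbone. The use of a recombination-deficient growth strain is consistent with the instability of ITR repeats.

Expression is driven by the human EF-1α promoter: the core promoter is followed by intron A segments, which were annotated as two separate fragments. The open reading frame encodes CoChR, a high-photocurrent channelrhodopsin from Chloromonas oogama. It is joined by a flexible glycine/serine-rich linker to the first 150 residues of the kainate receptor subunit KA2, followed by the red-orange tandem-dimer fluorescent protein tdTomato. The KA2 segment restricts the opsin to the neuronal cell body, which reduces stray activation of neurites from neighbouring cells, and tdTomato marks the expressing cells. Downstream, a WPRE enhances transcript stability and expression. An SV40 polyadenylation signal is annotated on the reverse strand, alongside a small large T antigen fragment.

The construct is intended for optogenetic stimulation of individual neurons with millisecond temporal precision, which the associated work pairs with patterned light delivery at single-cell resolution.
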