Features (pLannotate 1.2.2; 18 found; start..end, strand, type, name):
     36..168     -  repeat_region  AAV2 ITR (fragment): inverted terminal repeat of adeno-associated virus serotype 2 inverted
    260..471     +  promoter       EF-1α core promoter: core promoter for human elongation factor EF-1α
    472..580     +  intron         EF-1α intron A (fragment): intron upstream of the start codon of human EF-1α
   1206..1409    +  intron         EF-1α intron A: truncated intron upstream of the start codon of human EF-1α
   1431..2294    +  CDS            CoChR: high-photocurrent channelrhodopsin from Chloromonas oogama (Shemesh et al., 2017)
   2331..2780    +  CDS            KA2: first 150 residues of the mouse kainate receptor subunit 2 mediates targeting to the neuronal soma (Shemesh et al., 2017)
   2799..4223    +  CDS            tdTomato: tdTomato is a basic (constitutively fluorescent) orange fluorescent protein published in 2004, derived from Discosoma sp.. It is reported to be a somewhat slowly-maturing tandem dimer with low acid sensitivity.
   4227..4251    +  misc_feature   MCS (fragment): pBluescript multiple cloning site
   4251..4839    +  misc_feature   WPRE: woodchuck hepatitis virus posttranscriptional regulatory element
   4882..5003    -  polyA_signal   SV40 poly(A) signal: SV40 polyadenylation signal
   5026..5094    -  CDS            large T antigen (fragment): large T antigen from SV40 (simian virus 40)
   5165..5298    +  repeat_region  AAV2 ITR: inverted terminal repeat of adeno-associated virus serotype 2 inverted
   5292..5348    -  CDS            lacI (fragment): lac repressor; lacI; The lac repressor binds to the lac operator to inhibit transcription in E. coli. This inhibition can be relieved by adding lactose or isopropyl-β-D-thiogalactopyranoside (IPTG).
   5531..6119    -  rep_origin     ori: high-copy-number ColE1/pMB1/pBR322/pUC origin of replication
   6290..7150    -  CDS            AmpR: β-lactamase; bla; confers resistance to ampicillin, carbenicillin, and related antibiotics
   7151..7255    -  promoter       AmpR promoter: bla
   7308..7736    -  rep_origin     f1 ori (sequence partly withheld): f1 bacteriophage origin of replication; arrow indicates direction of (+) strand synthesis
   7741..41      -  CDS            lacZα (fragment) (across the origin): LacZα fragment of β-galactosidase; lacZ fragment
>Addgene plasmid #107714 | pAAV-EF1alpha-soCoChR-tdTomato | addgene full sequence | sequence record 209345 | Addgene NGS Result
AAGGGCGATCGGTGCGGGCCTCTTCGCTATTACGCCAGCTGCGCGCTCGCTCGCTCACTGAGGCCGCCCG
GGCAAAGCCCGGGCGTCGGGCGACCTTTGGTCGCCCGGCCTCAGTGAGCGAGCGAGCGCGCAGAGAGGGA
GTGGCCAACTCCATCACTAGGGGTTCCTTGTAGTTAATGATTAACCCGCCATGCTACTTATCTACGTAGC
CATGCTCTAGGAAGATCGTAGGTTAATTAAGGCTCCGGTGCCCGTCAGTGGGCAGAGCGCACATCGCCCA
CAGTCCCCGAGAAGTTGGGGGGAGGGGTCGGCAATTGAACCGGTGCCTAGAGAAGGTGGCGCGGGGTAAA
CTGGGAAAGTGATGTCGTGTACTGGCTCCGCCTTTTTCCCGAGGGTGGGGGAGAACCGTATATAAGTGCA
GTAGTCGCCGTGAACGTTCTTTTTCGCAACGGGTTTGCCGCCAGAACACAGGTAAGTGCCGTGTGTGGTT
CCCGCGGGCCTGGCCTCTTTACGGGTTATGGCCCTTGCGTGCCTTGAATTACTTCCACTGGCTGCAGTAC
GTGATTCTTGATCCCGAGCTTCGGGTTGGAAGTGGGTGGGAGAGTTCGAGGCCTTGCGCTTAAGGAGCCC
CTTCGCCTCGTGCTTGAGTTGAGGCCTGGCCTGGGCGCTGGGGCCGCCGCGTGCGAATCTGGTGGCACCT
TCGCGCCTGTCTCGCTGCTTTCGATAAGTCTCTAGCCATTTAAAATTTTTGATGACCTGCTGCGACGCTT
TTTTTCTGGCAAGATAGTCTTGTAAATGCGGGCCAAGATCTGCACACTGGTATTTCGGTTTTTGGGGCCG
CGGGCGGCGACGGGGCCCGTGCGTCCCAGCGCACATGTTCGGCGAGGCGGGGCCTGCGAGCGCGGCCACC
GAGAATCGGACGGGGGTAGTCTCAAGCTGGCCGGCCTGCTCTGGTGCCTGGCCTCGCGCCGCCGTGTATC
GCCCCGCCCTGGGCGGCAAGGCTGGCCCGGTCGGCACCAGTTGCGTGAGCGGAAAGATGGCCGCTTCCCG
GCCCTGCTGCAGGGAGCTCAAAATGGAGGACGCGGCGCTCGGGAGAGCGGGCGGGTGAGTCACCCACACA
AAGGAAAAGGGCCTTTCCGTCCTCAGCCGTCGCTTCATGTGACTCCACGGAGTACCGGGCGCCGTCCAGG
CACCTCGATTAGTTCTCGAGCTTTTGGAGTACGTCGTCTTTAGGTTGGGGGGAGGGGTTTTATGCGATGG
AGTTTCCCCACACTGAGTGGGTGGAGACTGAAGTTAGGCCAGCTTGGCACTTGATGTAATTCTCCTTGGA
ATTTGCCCTTTTTGAGTTTGGATCTTGGTTCATTCTCAAGCCTCAGACAGTGGTTCAAAGTTTTTTTCTT
CCATTTCAGGTGTCGTGAGGATCCGCCACCATGCTGGGGAACGGCAGCGCCATTGTGCCTATCGACCAGT
GCTTTTGCCTGGCTTGGACCGACAGCCTGGGAAGCGATACAGAGCAGCTGGTGGCCAACATCCTCCAGTG
GTTCGCCTTCGGCTTCAGCATCCTGATCCTGATGTTCTACGCCTACCAGACTTGGAGAGCCACTTGCGGT
TGGGAGGAGGTCTACGTCTGTTGCGTCGAGCTGACCAAGGTCATCATCGAGTTCTTCCACGAGTTCGACG
ACCCCAGCATGCTGTACCTGGCTAACGGACACCGAGTCCAGTGGCTGAGATACGCAGAGTGGCTGCTGAC
TTGTCCCGTCATCCTGATCCACCTGAGCAACCTGACCGGCCTGAAGGACGACTACAGCAAGCGGACCATG
AGGCTGCTGGTGTCAGACGTGGGAACCATCGTGTGGGGAGCTACAAGCGCCATGAGCACAGGCTACGTCA
AGGTCATCTTCTTCGTGCTGGGTTGCATCTACGGCGCCAACACCTTCTTCCACGCCGCCAAGGTGTATAT
CGAGAGCTACCACGTGGTGCCAAAGGGCAGACCTAGAACCGTCGTGCGGATCATGGCTTGGCTGTTCTTC
CTGTCTTGGGGCATGTTCCCCGTGCTGTTCGTCGTGGGACCAGAAGGATTCGACGCCATCAGCGTGTACG
GCTCTACCATTGGCCACACCATCATCGACCTCATGAGCAAGAATTGTTGGGGCCTGCTGGGACACTATCT
GAGAGTGCTGATCCACCAGCACATCATCATCTACGGCGACATCCGGAAGAAGACCAAGATCAACGTGGCC
GGCGAGGAGATGGAAGTGGAGACCATGGTGGACCAGGAGGACGAGGAGACAGTGGGAGGTTCAGGTGGAA
CCGGTGGAAGTGGAGGTACCATGCCCGCCGAACTGCTGCTGCTGCTGATTGTCGCTTTTGCTAACCCTTC
TTGCCAGGTGCTGTCTTCTCTGAGGATGGCCGCTATTCTGGACGATCAGACCGTGTGCGGAAGAGGAGAG
AGGCTGGCACTGGCACTGGCTAGGGAGCAGATCAATGGCATCATTGAAGTGCCTGCAAAGGCCCGGGTCG
AGGTGGACATTTTCGAACTGCAGAGAGATAGCCAGTACGAGACCACAGACACCATGTGCCAGATCCTGCC
AAAAGGAGTGGTCTCCGTCCTGGGACCAAGCTCCTCTCCTGCTTCTGCAAGTACCGTGTCTCACATTTGT
GGCGAGAAGGAAATCCCCCATATCAAGGTCGGGCCAGAGGAAACACCCAGGCTGCAGTACCTGCGCTTCG
CCTCAGTGAGCCTGTATCCATCAAACGAGGATGTGTCACTGGCAGTCAGCGGAGCTAGCGGAGGTACTGT
GAGTAAGGGCGAGGAAGTGATCAAAGAGTTCATGCGGTTTAAGGTGAGAATGGAAGGAAGCATGAACGGC
CACGAGTTCGAAATTGAGGGAGAAGGAGAGGGACGGCCCTACGAGGGCACCCAGACAGCCAAGCTGAAAG
TGACAAAGGGCGGGCCTCTGCCATTCGCTTGGGACATCCTGAGCCCACAGTTTATGGGCGGCTCCAAGGC
CTATGTGAAACATCCAGCTGACATTCCCGATTATAAGAAACTGAGCTTCCCCGAGGGGTTTAAGTGGGAA
AGAGTGATGAACTTCGAGGACGGAGGCCTGGTGACTGTGACCCAGGACAGCTCCCTGCAGGATGGGACCC
TGATCTACAAGGTGAAAATGAGAGGGACAAATTTTCCCCCTGATGGACCTGTGATGCAGAAGAAAACTAT
GGGATGGGAGGCCTCCACCGAAAGGCTGTATCCACGCGACGGGGTGCTGAAAGGAGAAATCCACCAGGCT
CTGAAGCTGAAAGATGGGGGACATTACCTGGTGGAGTTCAAGACAATCTACATGGCCAAGAAACCTGTGC
AGCTGCCAGGCTACTATTACGTGGACACAAAACTGGATATCACTTCACACAACGAGGACTACACTATTGT
GGAGCAGTATGAACGGAGCGAGGGGAGACACCATCTGTTCCTGGGCCATGGGACTGGAAGTACCGGCTCA
GGGTCTAGTGGAACCGCCTCAAGCGAGGATAACAATATGGCTGTGATCAAAGAGTTCATGAGGTTTAAGG
TGCGCATGGAGGGCAGCATGAATGGGCACGAATTTGAGATTGAAGGAGAGGGCGAAGGGAGGCCTTACGA
GGGCACACAGACTGCCAAGCTGAAAGTGACCAAGGGAGGACCACTGCCTTTCGCTTGGGATATCCTGTCT
CCTCAGTTTATGGGCGGAAGTAAGGCCTATGTCAAGCATCCCGCTGACATTCCTGATTACAAGAAACTGT
CTTTCCCAGAGGGCTTTAAGTGGGAGAGAGTGATGAATTTTGAAGATGGAGGCCTGGTGACCGTGACACA
GGACTCCTCTCTGCAGGATGGCACTCTGATCTACAAAGTCAAAATGCGCGGCACCAATTTTCCACCCGAT
GGGCCCGTGATGCAGAAGAAAACAATGGGGTGGGAGGCCAGCACTGAACGGCTGTATCCTAGAGACGGAG
TGCTGAAGGGCGAAATCCACCAGGCCCTGAAGCTGAAAGACGGCGGCCACTACCTGGTGGAGTTCAAAAC
CATCTACATGGCCAAGAAACCAGTGCAGCTGCCCGGCTATTACTATGTGGACACCAAGCTGGATATCACA
TCCCACAATGAAGACTACACCATTGTGGAACAGTATGAGAGGTCTGAAGGACGCCACCATCTGTTTCTGT
ACGGCATGGATGAGCTGTATAAGTAAGAATTCGATATCAAGCTTATCGATAATCAACCTCTGGATTACAA
AATTTGTGAAAGATTGACTGGTATTCTTAACTATGTTGCTCCTTTTACGCTATGTGGATACGCTGCTTTA
ATGCCTTTGTATCATGCTATTGCTTCCCGTATGGCTTTCATTTTCTCCTCCTTGTATAAATCCTGGTTGC
TGTCTCTTTATGAGGAGTTGTGGCCCGTTGTCAGGCAACGTGGCGTGGTGTGCACTGTGTTTGCTGACGC
AACCCCCACTGGTTGGGGCATTGCCACCACCTGTCAGCTCCTTTCCGGGACTTTCGCTTTCCCCCTCCCT
ATTGCCACGGCGGAACTCATCGCCGCCTGCCTTGCCCGCTGCTGGACAGGGGCTCGGCTGTTGGGCACTG
ACAATTCCGTGGTGTTGTCGGGGAAATCATCGTCCTTTCCTTGGCTGCTCGCCTGTGTTGCCACCTGGAT
TCTGCGCGGGACGTCCTTCTGCTACGTCCCTTCGGCCCTCAATCCAGCGGACCTTCCTTCCCGCGGCCTG
CTGCCGGCTCTGCGGCCTCTTCCGCGTCTTCGCCTTCGCCCTCAGACGAGTCGGATCTCCCTTTGGGCCG
CCTCCCCGCATCGATACCGTCGACCCGGGCGGCCGCTTCGAGCAGACATGATAAGATACATTGATGAGTT
TGGACAAACCACAACTAGAATGCAGTGAAAAAAATGCTTTATTTGTGAAATTTGTGATGCTATTGCTTTA
TTTGTAACCATTATAAGCTGCAATAAACAAGTTAACAACAACAATTGCATTCATTTTATGTTTCAGGTTC
AGGGGGAGATGTGGGAGGTTTTTTAAAGCAAGTAAAACCTCTACAAATGTGGTAAAATCGATAAGGATCT
TCCTAGAGCATGGCTACGTAGATAAGTAGCATGGCGGGTTAATCATTAACTACAAGGAACCCCTAGTGAT
GGAGTTGGCCACTCCCTCTCTGCGCGCTCGCTCGCTCACTGAGGCCGGGCGACCAAAGGTCGCCCGACGC
CCGGGCTTTGCCCGGGCGGCCTCAGTGAGCGAGCGAGCGCGCAGCTGCATTAATGAATCGGCCAACGCGC
GGGGAGAGGCGGTTTGCGTATTGGGCGCTCTTCCGCTTCCTCGCTCACTGACTCGCTGCGCTCGGTCGTT
CGGCTGCGGCGAGCGGTATCAGCTCACTCAAAGGCGGTAATACGGTTATCCACAGAATCAGGGGATAACG
CAGGAAAGAACATGTGAGCAAAAGGCCAGCAAAAGGCCAGGAACCGTAAAAAGGCCGCGTTGCTGGCGTT
TTTCCATAGGCTCCGCCCCCCTGACGAGCATCACAAAAATCGACGCTCAAGTCAGAGGTGGCGAAACCCG
ACAGGACTATAAAGATACCAGGCGTTTCCCCCTGGAAGCTCCCTCGTGCGCTCTCCTGTTCCGACCCTGC
CGCTTACCGGATACCTGTCCGCCTTTCTCCCTTCGGGAAGCGTGGCGCTTTCTCATAGCTCACGCTGTAG
GTATCTCAGTTCGGTGTAGGTCGTTCGCTCCAAGCTGGGCTGTGTGCACGAACCCCCCGTTCAGCCCGAC
CGCTGCGCCTTATCCGGTAACTATCGTCTTGAGTCCAACCCGGTAAGACACGACTTATCGCCACTGGCAG
CAGCCACTGGTAACAGGATTAGCAGAGCGAGGTATGTAGGCGGTGCTACAGAGTTCTTGAAGTGGTGGCC
TAACTACGGCTACACTAGAAGAACAGTATTTGGTATCTGCGCTCTGCTGAAGCCAGTTACCTTCGGAAAA
AGAGTTGGTAGCTCTTGATCCGGCAAACAAACCACCGCTGGTAGCGGTGGTTTTTTTGTTTGCAAGCAGC
AGATTACGCGCAGAAAAAAAGGATCTCAAGAAGATCCTTTGATCTTTTCTACGGGGTCTGACGCTCAGTG
GAACGAAAACTCACGTTAAGGGATTTTGGTCATGAGATTATCAAAAAGGATCTTCACCTAGATCCTTTTA
AATTAAAAATGAAGTTTTAAATCAATCTAAAGTATATATGAGTAAACTTGGTCTGACAGTTACCAATGCT
TAATCAGTGAGGCACCTATCTCAGCGATCTGTCTATTTCGTTCATCCATAGTTGCCTGACTCCCCGTCGT
GTAGATAACTACGATACGGGAGGGCTTACCATCTGGCCCCAGTGCTGCAATGATACCGCGAGACCCACGC
TCACCGGCTCCAGATTTATCAGCAATAAACCAGCCAGCCGGAAGGGCCGAGCGCAGAAGTGGTCCTGCAA
CTTTATCCGCCTCCATCCAGTCTATTAATTGTTGCCGGGAAGCTAGAGTAAGTAGTTCGCCAGTTAATAG
TTTGCGCAACGTTGTTGCCATTGCTACAGGCATCGTGGTGTCACGCTCGTCGTTTGGTATGGCTTCATTC
AGCTCCGGTTCCCAACGATCAAGGCGAGTTACATGATCCCCCATGTTGTGCAAAAAAGCGGTTAGCTCCT
TCGGTCCTCCGATCGTTGTCAGAAGTAAGTTGGCCGCAGTGTTATCACTCATGGTTATGGCAGCACTGCA
TAATTCTCTTACTGTCATGCCATCCGTAAGATGCTTTTCTGTGACTGGTGAGTACTCAACCAAGTCATTC
TGAGAATAGTGTATGCGGCGACCGAGTTGCTCTTGCCCGGCGTCAATACGGGATAATACCGCGCCACATA
GCAGAACTTTAAAAGTGCTCATCATTGGAAAACGTTCTTCGGGGCGAAAACTCTCAAGGATCTTACCGCT
GTTGAGATCCAGTTCGATGTAACCCACTCGTGCACCCAACTGATCTTCAGCATCTTTTACTTTCACCAGC
GTTTCTGGGTGAGCAAAAACAGGAAGGCAAAATGCCGCAAAAAAGGGAATAAGGGCGACACGGAAATGTT
GAATACTCATACTCTTCCTTTTTCAATATTATTGAAGCATTTATCAGGGTTATTGTCTCATGAGCGGATA
CATATTTGAATGTATTTAGAAAAATAAACAAATAGGGGTTCCGCGCACATTTCCCCGAAAAGTGCCACCT
AAATTGTAAGCGTTAATATTTTGTTAAAATTCGCGTTAAATTTTTGTTAAATCAGCTCATTTTTTAACCA
ATAGGCCGAAATCGGCAAAATCCCTTATAAATCAAAAGAATAGACCGAGATAGGGT
[37 nt withheld, positions 7407-7443]
AAAGAACGTGGACTCCAACGTCAAAGG
[49 nt withheld, positions 7471-7519]
T
[91 nt withheld, positions 7521-7611]
G
[124 nt withheld, positions 7613-7736]
CCCATTCGCCATTCAGGCTGCGCAACTGTTGGG
